>Addgene plasmid #115904 | pcDNA5-MIS12-LAP-BUB1 | depositor full sequence | sequence record 218808 | pcDNA5-MIS12-LAP-BUB1 sequence 10158 bps
GACGGATCGGGAGATCTCCCGATCCCCTATGGTGCACTCTCAGTACAATCTGCTCTGATGCCGCATAGTT
AAGCCAGTATCTGCTCCCTGCTTGTGTGTTGGAGGTCGCTGAGTAGTGCGCGAGCAAAATTTAAGCTACA
ACAAGGCAAGGCTTGACCGACAATTGCATGAAGAATCTGCTTAGGGTTAGGCGTTTTGCGCTGCTTCGCG
ATGTACGGGCCAGATATACGCGTTGACATTGATTATTGACTAGTTATTAATAGTAATCAATTACGGGGTC
ATTAGTTCATAGCCCATATATGGAGTTCCGCGTTACATAACTTACGGTAAATGGCCCGCCTGGCTGACCG
CCCAACGACCCCCGCCCATTGACGTCAATAATGACGTATGTTCCCATAGTAACGCCAATAGGGACTTTCC
ATTGACGTCAATGGGTGGAGTATTTACGGTAAACTGCCCACTTGGCAGTACATCAAGTGTATCATATGCC
AAGTACGCCCCCTATTGACGTCAATGACGGTAAATGGCCCGCCTGGCATTATGCCCAGTACATGACCTTA
TGGGACTTTCCTACTTGGCAGTACATCTACGTATTAGTCATCGCTATTACCATGGTGATGCGGTTTTGGC
AGTACATCAATGGGCGTGGATAGCGGTTTGACTCACGGGGATTTCCAAGTCTCCACCCCATTGACGTCAA
TGGGAGTTTGTTTTGGCACCAAAATCAACGGGACTTTCCAAAATGTCGTAACAACTCCGCCCCATTGACG
CAAATGGGCGGTAGGCGTGTACGGTGGGAGGTCTATATAAGCAGAGCTCTCCCTATCAGTGATAGAGATC
TCCCTATCAGTGATAGAGATCGTCGACGAGCTCGTTTAGTGAACCGTCAGATCGCCTGGAGACGCCATCC
ACGCTGTTTTGACCTCCATAGAAGACACCGGGACCGATCCAGCCTCCGGACTCTAGCGTTTAAACTTAAG
CTTGGTACCGAGCTCGGATCCGCTAGCGCTACCGGTCGCCACCATGGTGAGCAAGGGCGAGGAGCTGTTC
ACCGGGGTGGTGCCCATCCTGGTCGAGCTGGACGGCGACGTAAACGGCCACAAGTTCAGCGTGTCCGGCG
AGGGCGAGGGCGATGCCACCTACGGCAAGCTGACCCTGAAGTTCATCTGCACCACCGGCAAGCTGCCCGT
GCCCTGGCCCACCCTCGTGACCACCTTCGGCTACGGCCTGCAGTGCTTCGCCCGCTACCCCGACCACATG
AAGCAGCACGACTTCTTCAAGTCCGCCATGCCCGAAGGCTACGTCCAGGAGCGCACCATCTTCTTCAAGG
ACGACGGCAACTACAAGACCCGCGCCGAGGTGAAGTTCGAGGGCGACACCCTGGTGAACCGCATCGAGCT
GAAGGGCATCGACTTCAAGGAGGACGGCAACATCCTGGGGCACAAGCTGGAGTACAACTACAACAGCCAC
AACGTCTATATCATGGCCGACAAGCAGAAGAACGGCATCAAGGTGAACTTCAAGATCCGCCACAACATCG
AGGACGGCAGCGTGCAGCTCGCCGACCACTACCAGCAGAACACCCCCATCGGCGACGGCCCCGTGCTGCT
GCCCGACAACCACTACCTGAGCTACCAGTCCGCCCTGAGCAAAGACCCCAACGAGAAGCGCGATCACATG
GTCCTGCTGGAGTTCGTGACCGCCGCCGGGATCACTCTCGGCATGGACGAGCTGTACAAGTCCGGAGGGG
ATCGGTGGAGCTCCACCGGTGGCGGCCGCTCTAGAGAGAATCTTTATTTTCAGGGCGCCGCCAAATTCAA
AGAAACCGCTGCTGCTAAATTCGAACGCCAGCACATGGACAGCGGAGGTGGAGGTACTAGTTCTGTAGAC
CCAATGACCTACGAGGCCCAGTTCTTTGGCTTCACGCCACAAACGTGCATGCTTCGGATCTACATTGCAT
TTCAAGACTACCTATTTGAAGTGATGCAGGCCGTTGAACAGGTTATTCTGAAGAAGCTGGATGGCATCCC
AGACTGTGACATTAGCCCAGTGCAGATTCGCAAATGCACAGAGAAGTTTCTTTGCTTCATGAAAGGACAT
TTTGATAACCTTTTTAGCAAAATGGAGCAACTGTTTTTGCAGCTGATTTTACGTATTCCCTCAAACATCT
TGCTTCCTGAAGATAAATGTAAGGAGACACCTTATAGTGAGGAAGATTTTCAGCATCTCCAGAAAGAAAT
TGAACAGTTACAGGAGAAGTACAAGACTGAATTATGTACTAAGCAGGCCCTTCTTGCAGAATTAGAAGAG
CAAAAAATTGTTCAGGCCAAACTCAAACAGACGTTGACTTTCTTTGATGAGCTTCATAATGTTGGCAGAG
ATCATGGGACTAGTGATTTTAGGGAGAGTTTAGTATCCCTGGTTCAGAACTCCAGAAAACTACAGAACAT
TAGAGACAATGTGGAAAAGGAATCGAAACGACTGAAAATATCTCTCGAGATGGACACCCCGGAAAATGTC
CTTCAGATGCTTGAAGCCCACATGCAGAGCTACAAGGGCAATGACCCTCTTGGTGAATGGGAAAGATACA
TACAGTGGGTAGAAGAGAATTTTCCTGAGAATAAAGAATACTTGATAACTTTACTAGAACATTTAATGAA
GGAATTTTTAGATAAGAAGAAATACCACAATGACCCAAGATTCATCAGTTATTGTTTAAAATTTGCTGAG
TACAACAGTGACCTCCATCAATTTTTTGAGTTTCTGTACAACCATGGGATTGGAACCCTGTCATCCCCTC
TGTACATTGCCTGGGCGGGGCATCTGGAAGCCCAAGGAGAGCTGCAGCATGCCAGTGCTGTCCTTCAGAG
AGGAATTCAAAACCAGGCTGAACCCAGAGAGTTCCTGCAACAACAATACAGGTTATTTCAGACACGCCTC
ACTGAAACCCATTTGCCAGCTCAAGCTAGAACCTCAGAACCTCTGCATAATGTTCAGGTTTTAAATCAAA
TGATAACATCAAAATCAAATCCAGGAAATAACATGGCCTGCATTTCTAAGAATCAGGGTTCAGAGCTTTC
TGGAGTGATATCTTCAGCTTGTGATAAAGAGTCAAATATGGAACGAAGAGTGATTACCATTTCTAAATCA
GAATATTCTGTGCACTCATCTTTGGCATCCAAAGTTGATGTTGAGCAGGTTGTTATGTATTGCAAGGAGA
AGCTTATTCGTGGGGAATCAGAATTTTCCTTTGAAGAATTGAGAGCCCAGAAATACAATCAACGGAGAAA
GCATGAGCAATGGGTAAATGAAGACAGACATTATATGAAAAGGAAAGAAGCAAATGCTTTTGAAGAACAG
CTATTAAAACAGAAAATGGATGAACTTCATAAGAAGTTGCATCAGGTGGTGGAGACATCCCATGAGGATC
TGCCCGCTTCCCAGGAAAGGTCCGAGGTTAATCCAGCACGTATGGGGCCAAGTGTAGGCTCCCAGCAGGA
ACTGAGAGCGCCATGTCTTCCAGTAACCTATCAGCAGACACCAGTGAACATGGAAAAGAACCCAAGAGAG
GCACCTCCTGTTGTTCCTCCTTTGGCAAATGCTATTTCTGCAGCTTTGGTGTCCCCAGCCACCAGCCAGA
GCATTGCTCCTCCTGTTCCTTTGAAAGCCCAGACAGTAACAGACTCCATGTTTGCAGTGGCCAGCAAAGA
TGCTGGATGTGTGAATAAGAGTACTCATGAATTCAAGCCACAGAGTGGAGCAGAGATCAAAGAAGGGTGT
GAAACACATAAGGTTGCCAACACAAGTTCTTTTCACACAACTCCAAACACATCACTGGGAATGGTTCAGG
CAACGCCATCCAAAGTGCAGCCATCACCCACCGTGCACACAAAAGAAGCATTAGGTTTCATCATGAATAT
GTTTCAGGCTCCTACACTTCCTGATATTTCTGATGACAAAGATGAATGGCAATCTCTAGATCAAAATGAA
GATGCATTTGAAGCCCAGTTTCAAAAAAATGTAAGGTCATCTGGGGCTTGGGGAGTCAATAAGATCATCT
CTTCTTTGTCATCTGCTTTTCATGTGTTTGAAGATGGAAACAAAGAAAATTATGGATTACCACAGCCTAA
AAATAAACCCACAGGAGCCAGGACCTTTGGAGAACGCTCTGTCAGCAGACTTCCTTCAAAACCAAAGGAG
GAAGTGCCTCATGCTGAAGAGTTTTTGGATGACTCAACTGTATGGGGTATTCGCTGCAACAAAACCCTGG
CACCCAGTCCTAAGAGCCCAGGAGACTTCACATCTGCTGCACAACTTGCGTCTACACCATTCCACAAGCT
TCCAGTGGAGTCAGTGCACATTTTAGAAGATAAAGAAAATGTGGTAGCAAAACAGTGTACCCAGGCGACT
TTGGATTCTTGTGAGGAAAACATGGTGGTGCCTTCAAGGGATGGAAAATTCAGTCCAATTCAAGAGAAAA
GCCCAAAACAGGCCTTGTCGTCTCACATGTATTCAGCATCCTTACTTCGTCTGAGCCAGCCTGCTGCAGG
TGGGGTACTTACCTGTGAGGCAGAGTTGGGCGTTGAGGCTTGCAGACTCACAGACACTGACGCTGCCATT
GCAGAAGATCCACCAGATGCTATTGCTGGGCTCCAAGCAGAATGGATGCAGATGAGTTCACTTGGGACTG
TTGATGCTCCAAACTTCATTGTTGGGAACCCATGGGATGATAAGCTGATTTTCAAACTTTTATCTGGGCT
TTCTAAACCAGTGAGTTCCTATCCAAATACTTTTGAATGGCAATGTAAACTTCCAGCCATCAAGCCCAAG
ACTGAATTTCAATTGGGTTCTAAGCTGGTCTATGTCCATCACCTTCTTGGAGAAGGAGCCTTTGCCCAGG
TGTACGAAGCTACCCAGGGAGATCTGAATGATGCTAAAAATAAACAGAAATTTGTTTTAAAGGTCCAAAA
GCCTGCCAACCCCTGGGAATTCTACATTGGGACCCAGTTGATGGAAAGACTAAAGCCATCTATGCAGCAC
ATGTTTATGAAGTTCTATTCTGCCCACTTATTCCAGAATGGCAGTGTATTAGTAGGAGAGCTCTACAGCT
ATGGAACATTATTAAATGCCATTAACCTCTATAAAAATACCCCTGAAAAAGTGATGCCTCAAGGTCTTGT
CATCTCTTTTGCTATGAGAATGCTTTACATGATTGAGCAAGTGCATGACTGTGAAATCATTCATGGAGAC
ATTAAACCAGACAATTTCATACTTGGAAACGGATTTTTGGAACAGGATGATGAAGATGATTTATCTGCTG
GCTTGGCACTGATTGACCTGGGTCAGAGTATAGATATGAAACTTTTTCCAAAAGGAACTATATTCACAGC
AAAGTGTGAAACATCTGGTTTTCAGTGTGTTGAGATGCTCAGCAACAAACCATGGAACTACCAGATCGAT
TACTTTGGGGTTGCTGCAACAGTATATTGCATGCTCTTTGGCACTTACATGAAAGTGAAAAATGAAGGAG
GAGAGTGTAAGCCTGAAGGTCTTTTTAGAAGGCTTCCTCATTTGGATATGTGGAATGAATTTTTTCATGT
TATGTTGAATATTCCAGATTGTCATCATCTTCCATCTTTGGATTTGTTAAGGCAAAAGCTGAAGAAAGTA
TTTCAACAACACTATACTAACAAGATTAGGGCCCTACGTAATAGGCTAATTGTACTGCTCTTAGAATGTA
AGCGTTCACGAAAATAAGGATCCACCGGATCTAGATAACTGATCATAATCAGCCATACCACATTTGTAGA
GGTTTTACTTGCTTTAAAAAACCTCCCACACCTCCCCCTGAACCTGAAACATAAAATGAATGCAATTGTT
GTTGTTAACCAAATGGCCAAGGGAACCACTGAAGAAATGAAATATGTTCTGGGCCAACTTGTTGGTCTGA
ATTCTCCTAACTCCATTTTGAAAGCTGCTAAAACTTTATATGAACACTATAGTGGTGGTGAAAGTCATAA
TTCTTCATCCTCCAAGACTTTTGAAAAAAAAAGGGGAAAAAAATGAGTCGAGCATGCATCTAGAGGGCCC
GTTTAAACCCGCTGATCAGCCTCGACTGTGCCTTCTAGTTGCCAGCCATCTGTTGTTTGCCCCTCCCCCG
TGCCTTCCTTGACCCTGGAAGGTGCCACTCCCACTGTCCTTTCCTAATAAAATGAGGAAATTGCATCGCA
TTGTCTGAGTAGGTGTCATTCTATTCTGGGGGGTGGGGTGGGGCAGGACAGCAAGGGGGAGGATTGGGAA
GACAATAGCAGGCATGCTGGGGATGCGGTGGGCTCTATGGCTTCTGAGGCGGAAAGAACCAGCTGGGGCT
CTAGGGGGTATCCCC
[124 nt withheld, positions 6386-6509]
C
[91 nt withheld, positions 6511-6601]
AGGGTGATGGTTCACGTACCTAGAAGTTCCTATTCCGAAGTTCCTATTCTCTAGAAAGTATAGGAACTTC
CTTGGCCAAAAAGCCTGAACTCACCGCGACGTCTGTCGAGAAGTTTCTGATCGAAAAGTTCGACAGCGTC
TCCGACCTGATGCAGCTCTCGGAGGGCGAAGAATCTCGTGCTTTCAGCTTCGATGTAGGAGGGCGTGGAT
ATGTCCTGCGGGTAAATAGCTGCGCCGATGGTTTCTACAAAGATCGTTATGTTTATCGGCACTTTGCATC
GGCCGCGCTCCCGATTCCGGAAGTGCTTGACATTGGGGAATTCAGCGAGAGCCTGACCTATTGCATCTCC
CGCCGTGCACAGGGTGTCACGTTGCAAGACCTGCCTGAAACCGAACTGCCCGCTGTTCTGCAGCCGGTCG
CGGAGGCCATGGATGCGATCGCTGCGGCCGATCTTAGCCAGACGAGCGGGTTCGGCCCATTCGGACCGCA
AGGAATCGGTCAATACACTACATGGCGTGATTTCATATGCGCGATTGCTGATCCCCATGTGTATCACTGG
CAAACTGTGATGGACGACACCGTCAGTGCGTCCGTCGCGCAGGCTCTCGATGAGCTGATGCTTTGGGCCG
AGGACTGCCCCGAAGTCCGGCACCTCGTGCACGCGGATTTCGGCTCCAACAATGTCCTGACGGACAATGG
CCGCATAACAGCGGTCATTGACTGGAGCGAGGCGATGTTCGGGGATTCCCAATACGAGGTCGCCAACATC
TTCTTCTGGAGGCCGTGGTTGGCTTGTATGGAGCAGCAGACGCGCTACTTCGAGCGGAGGCATCCGGAGC
TTGCAGGATCGCCGCGGCTCCGGGCGTATATGCTCCGCATTGGTCTTGACCAACTCTATCAGAGCTTGGT
TGACGGCAATTTCGATGATGCAGCTTGGGCGCAGGGTCGATGCGACGCAATCGTCCGATCCGGAGCCGGG
ACTGTCGGGCGTACACAAATCGCCCGCAGAAGCGCGGCCGTCTGGACCGATGGCTGTGTAGAAGTACTCG
CCGATAGTGGAAACCGACGCCCCAGCACTCGTCCGAGGGCAAAGGAATAGCACGTACTACGAGATTTCGA
TTCCACCGCCGCCTTCTATGAAAGGTTGGGCTTCGGAATCGTTTTCCGGGACGCCGGCTGGATGATCCTC
CAGCGCGGGGATCTCATGCTGGAGTTCTTCGCCCACCCCAACTTGTTTATTGCAGCTTATAATGGTTACA
AATAAAGCAATAGCATCACAAATTTCACAAATAAAGCATTTTTTTCACTGCATTCTAGTTGTGGTTTGTC
CAAACTCATCAATGTATCTTATCATGTCTGTATACCGTCGACCTCTAGCTAGAGCTTGGCGTAATCATGG
TCATAGCTGTTTCCTGTGTGAAATTGTTATCCGCTCACAATTCCACACAACATACGAGCCGGAAGCATAA
AGTGTAAAGCCTGGGGTGCCTAATGAGTGAGCTAACTCACATTAATTGCGTTGCGCTCACTGCCCGCTTT
CCAGTCGGGAAACCTGTCGTGCCAGCTGCATTAATGAATCGGCCAACGCGCGGGGAGAGGCGGTTTGCGT
ATTGGGCGCTCTTCCGCTTCCTCGCTCACTGACTCGCTGCGCTCGGTCGTTCGGCTGCGGCGAGCGGTAT
CAGCTCACTCAAAGGCGGTAATACGGTTATCCACAGAATCAGGGGATAACGCAGGAAAGAACATGTGAGC
AAAAGGCCAGCAAAAGGCCAGGAACCGTAAAAAGGCCGCGTTGCTGGCGTTTTTCCATAGGCTCCGCCCC
CCTGACGAGCATCACAAAAATCGACGCTCAAGTCAGAGGTGGCGAAACCCGACAGGACTATAAAGATACC
AGGCGTTTCCCCCTGGAAGCTCCCTCGTGCGCTCTCCTGTTCCGACCCTGCCGCTTACCGGATACCTGTC
CGCCTTTCTCCCTTCGGGAAGCGTGGCGCTTTCTCATAGCTCACGCTGTAGGTATCTCAGTTCGGTGTAG
GTCGTTCGCTCCAAGCTGGGCTGTGTGCACGAACCCCCCGTTCAGCCCGACCGCTGCGCCTTATCCGGTA
ACTATCGTCTTGAGTCCAACCCGGTAAGACACGACTTATCGCCACTGGCAGCAGCCACTGGTAACAGGAT
TAGCAGAGCGAGGTATGTAGGCGGTGCTACAGAGTTCTTGAAGTGGTGGCCTAACTACGGCTACACTAGA
AGAACAGTATTTGGTATCTGCGCTCTGCTGAAGCCAGTTACCTTCGGAAAAAGAGTTGGTAGCTCTTGAT
CCGGCAAACAAACCACCGCTGGTAGCGGTGGTTTTTTTGTTTGCAAGCAGCAGATTACGCGCAGAAAAAA
AGGATCTCAAGAAGATCCTTTGATCTTTTCTACGGGGTCTGACGCTCAGTGGAACGAAAACTCACGTTAA
GGGATTTTGGTCATGAGATTATCAAAAAGGATCTTCACCTAGATCCTTTTAAATTAAAAATGAAGTTTTA
AATCAATCTAAAGTATATATGAGTAAACTTGGTCTGACAGTTACCAATGCTTAATCAGTGAGGCACCTAT
CTCAGCGATCTGTCTATTTCGTTCATCCATAGTTGCCTGACTCCCCGTCGTGTAGATAACTACGATACGG
GAGGGCTTACCATCTGGCCCCAGTGCTGCAATGATACCGCGAGACCCACGCTCACCGGCTCCAGATTTAT
CAGCAATAAACCAGCCAGCCGGAAGGGCCGAGCGCAGAAGTGGTCCTGCAACTTTATCCGCCTCCATCCA
GTCTATTAATTGTTGCCGGGAAGCTAGAGTAAGTAGTTCGCCAGTTAATAGTTTGCGCAACGTTGTTGCC
ATTGCTACAGGCATCGTGGTGTCACGCTCGTCGTTTGGTATGGCTTCATTCAGCTCCGGTTCCCAACGAT
CAAGGCGAGTTACATGATCCCCCATGTTGTGCAAAAAAGCGGTTAGCTCCTTCGGTCCTCCGATCGTTGT
CAGAAGTAAGTTGGCCGCAGTGTTATCACTCATGGTTATGGCAGCACTGCATAATTCTCTTACTGTCATG
CCATCCGTAAGATGCTTTTCTGTGACTGGTGAGTACTCAACCAAGTCATTCTGAGAATAGTGTATGCGGC
GACCGAGTTGCTCTTGCCCGGCGTCAATACGGGATAATACCGCGCCACATAGCAGAACTTTAAAAGTGCT
CATCATTGGAAAACGTTCTTCGGGGCGAAAACTCTCAAGGATCTTACCGCTGTTGAGATCCAGTTCGATG
TAACCCACTCGTGCACCCAACTGATCTTCAGCATCTTTTACTTTCACCAGCGTTTCTGGGTGAGCAAAAA
CAGGAAGGCAAAATGCCGCAAAAAAGGGAATAAGGGCGACACGGAAATGTTGAATACTCATACTCTTCCT
TTTTCAATATTATTGAAGCATTTATCAGGGTTATTGTCTCATGAGCGGATACATATTTGAATGTATTTAG
AAAAATAAACAAATAGGGGTTCCGCGCACATTTCCCCGAAAAGTGCCACCTGACGTC
Features (pLannotate 1.2.2; 28 found; start..end, strand, type, name):
     28..80      -  misc_feature   bom (fragment): basis of mobility region from pBR322
    235..614     +  enhancer       CMV enhancer: human cytomegalovirus immediate early enhancer
    615..818     +  promoter       CMV promoter: human cytomegalovirus (CMV) immediate early promoter
    820..839     +  promoter       PLtetO-1 promoter (fragment): modified phage lambda PL promoter with tet operator sites (Lutz and Bujard, 1997)
    841..860     +  promoter       PLtetO-1 promoter (fragment): modified phage lambda PL promoter with tet operator sites (Lutz and Bujard, 1997)
    868..901     +  promoter       TRE3GV promoter (fragment): 3rd-generation Tet-responsive promoter that can be activated by binding of Tet-On® 3G, optimized for retroviral and lentiviral vectors
   1024..1740    +  CDS            EYFP: EYFP is a basic (constitutively fluorescent) green/yellow fluorescent protein published in 1996, derived from Aequorea victoria. It is reported to be a very rapidly-maturing weak dimer with high acid sensitivity.
   1767..1785    +  misc_feature   MCS (fragment): pBluescript multiple cloning site
   1786..1805    +  CDS            capTEV™ (fragment): composite tag for in vivo biotinylation, TEV protease cleavage, and 6xHis tagging
   1819..1863    +  CDS            S-Tag: affinity and epitope tag derived from pancreatic ribonuclease A
   1882..2493    +  CDS            MIS12: MIS12_HUMAN - Experimental evidence at protein level: Swiss-Prot protein existence level 1. Part of the MIS12 complex which is required for normal chromosome alignment and segregation and for kinetochore formation during mitosis (PubMed:12515822, PubMed:15502821, PubMed:16585270). Essential for proper kinetochore microtubule attachments (PubMed:23891108). From Homo sapiens (Human).
   2500..5754    +  CDS            BUB1: BUB1_HUMAN - Also known as BUB1L. Experimental evidence at protein level: Swiss-Prot protein existence level 1. Serine/threonine-protein kinase that performs 2 crucial functions during mitosis: it is essential for spindle-assembly checkpoint signaling and for correct chromosome alignment. Has a key role in the assembly of checkpoint proteins at the kinetochore, being required for the subsequent localization of CENPF, BUB1B, CENPE and MAD2L1. Required for the kinetochore localization of PLK1. Required for centromeric enrichment of AUKRB in prometaphase. Plays an important role in defining SGO1
   5780..5864    +  CDS            large T antigen (fragment): large T antigen from SV40 (simian virus 40)
   5884..6063    +  CDS            TTK (fragment): TTK_HUMAN - Also known as MPS1, MPS1L1. Experimental evidence at protein level: Swiss-Prot protein existence level 1. Phosphorylates proteins on serine, threonine, and tyrosine (PubMed:18243099, PubMed:29162720). Probably associated with cell proliferation (PubMed:18243099). Phosphorylates MAD1L1 to promote mitotic checkpoint signaling (PubMed:29162720). Essential for chromosome alignment by enhancing AURKB activity (via direct CDCA8 phosphorylation) at the centromere, and for the mitotic checkpoint (PubMed:18243099). From Homo sapiens (Human).
   6116..6340    +  polyA_signal   bGH poly(A) signal: bovine growth hormone polyadenylation signal
   6344..6365    +  promoter       SV40 promoter (fragment): SV40 enhancer and early promoter
   6386..6619    +  rep_origin     f1 ori (fragment) (sequence partly withheld): f1 bacteriophage origin of replication; arrow indicates direction of (+) strand synthesis
   6624..6671    +  protein_bind   FRT: FLP-mediated recombination occurs in the 8-bp core sequence TCTAGAAA (Turan and Bode, 2011). FLP recombinase from the Saccharomyces cerevisiae 2μ plasmid
   6679..7701    +  CDS            HygR: aminoglycoside phosphotransferase from E. coli; aph(4)-Ia; confers resistance to hygromycin
   7711..7836    +  CDS            ble (fragment): BLE_KLEPN - Experimental evidence at protein level: Swiss-Prot protein existence level 1. Binding protein with a strong affinity to the bleomycin family of antibiotics. Binds to CL990; an antimitotic-antibiotic compound. From Klebsiella pneumoniae.
   7831..7952    +  polyA_signal   SV40 poly(A) signal: SV40 polyadenylation signal
   8025..8041    -  protein_bind   lac operator: The lac repressor binds to the lac operator to inhibit transcription in E. coli. This inhibition can be relieved by adding lactose or isopropyl-β-D-thiogalactopyranoside (IPTG). lac repressor encoded by lacI
   8049..8079    -  promoter       lac promoter: promoter for the E. coli lac operon
   8094..8115    -  protein_bind   CAP binding site: CAP binding activates transcription in the presence of cAMP. E. coli catabolite activator protein
   8128..8220    -  CDS            lacI (fragment): lac repressor; lacI; The lac repressor binds to the lac operator to inhibit transcription in E. coli. This inhibition can be relieved by adding lactose or isopropyl-β-D-thiogalactopyranoside (IPTG).
   8403..8991    -  rep_origin     ori: high-copy-number ColE1/pMB1/pBR322/pUC origin of replication
   9162..10022   -  CDS            AmpR: β-lactamase; bla; confers resistance to ampicillin, carbenicillin, and related antibiotics
  10023..10127   -  promoter       AmpR promoter: bla
