>Addgene plasmid #115904 | pcDNA5-MIS12-LAP-BUB1 | addgene full sequence | sequence record 224900 | Addgene NGS Result
GTGATGCGGTTTTGGCAGTACATCAATGGGCGTGGATAGCGGTTTGACTCACGGGGATTTCCAAGTCTCC
ACCCCATTGACGTCAATGGGAGTTTGTTTTGGCACCAAAATCAACGGGACTTTCCAAAATGTCGTAACAA
CTCCGCCCCATTGACGCAAATGGGCGGTAGGCGTGTACGGTGGGAGGTCTATATAAGCAGAGCTCTCCCT
ATCAGTGATAGAGATCTCCCTATCAGTGATAGAGATCGTCGACGAGCTCGTTTAGTGAACCGTCAGATCG
CCTGGAGACGCCATCCACGCTGTTTTGACCTCCATAGAAGACACCGGGACCGATCCAGCCTCCGGACTCT
AGCGTTTAAACTTAAGCTTGGTACCGAGCTCGCTAGCGCTACCGGTCGCCACCATGGTGAGCAAGGGCGA
GGAGCTGTTCACCGGGGTGGTGCCCATCCTGGTCGAGCTGGACGGCGACGTAAACGGCCACAAGTTCAGC
GTGTCCGGCGAGGGCGAGGGCGATGCCACCTACGGCAAGCTGACCCTGAAGTTCATCTGCACCACCGGCA
AGCTGCCCGTGCCCTGGCCCACCCTCGTGACCACCTTCGGCTACGGCCTGCAGTGCTTCGCCCGCTACCC
CGACCACATGAAGCAGCACGACTTCTTCAAGTCCGCCATGCCCGAAGGCTACGTCCAGGAGCGCACCATC
TTCTTCAAGGACGACGGCAACTACAAGACCCGCGCCGAGGTGAAGTTCGAGGGCGACACCCTGGTGAACC
GCATCGAGCTGAAGGGCATCGACTTCAAGGAGGACGGCAACATCCTGGGGCACAAGCTGGAGTACAACTA
CAACAGCCACAACGTCTATATCATGGCCGACAAGCAGAAGAACGGCATCAAGGTGAACTTCAAGATCCGC
CACAACATCGAGGACGGCAGCGTGCAGCTCGCCGACCACTACCAGCAGAACACCCCCATCGGCGACGGCC
CCGTGCTGCTGCCCGACAACCACTACCTGAGCTACCAGTCCGCCCTGAGCAAAGACCCCAACGAGAAGCG
CGATCACATGGTCCTGCTGGAGTTCGTGACCGCCGCCGGGATCACTCTCGGCATGGACGAGCTGTACAAG
TCCGGAGGGGATCGGTGGAGCTCCACCGGTGGCGGCCGCTCTAGAGAGAATCTTTATTTTCAGGGCGCCG
CCAAATTCAAAGAAACCGCTGCTGCTAAATTCGAACGCCAGCACATGGACAGCGGAGGTGGAGGTACTAG
TTCTGTAGACCCAATGACCTACGAGGCCCAGTTCTTTGGCTTCACGCCACAAACGTGCATGCTTCGGATC
TACATTGCATTTCAAGACTACCTATTTGAAGTGATGCAGGCCGTTGAACAGGTTATTCTGAAGAAGCTGG
ATGGCATCCCAGACTGTGACATTAGCCCAGTGCAGATTCGCAAATGCACAGAGAAGTTTCTTTGCTTCAT
GAAAGGACATTTTGATAACCTTTTTAGCAAAATGGAGCAACTGTTTTTGCAGCTGATTTTACGTATTCCC
TCAAACATCTTGCTTCCTGAAGATAAATGTAAGGAGACACCTTATAGTGAGGAAGATTTTCAGCATCTCC
AGAAAGAAATTGAACAGTTACAGGAGAAGTACAAGACTGAATTATGTACTAAGCAGGCCCTTCTTGCAGA
ATTAGAAGAGCAAAAAATTGTTCAGGCCAAACTCAAACAGACGTTGACTTTCTTTGATGAGCTTCATAAT
GTTGGCAGAGATCATGGGACTAGTGATTTTAGGGAGAGTTTAGTATCCCTGGTTCAGAACTCCAGAAAAC
TACAGAACATTAGAGACAATGTGGAAAAGGAATCGAAACGACTGAAAATATCTCTCGAGATGGACACCCC
GGAAAATGTCCTTCAGATGCTTGAAGCCCACATGCAGAGCTACAAGGGCAATGACCCTCTTGGTGAATGG
GAAAGATACATACAGTGGGTAGAAGAGAATTTTCCTGAGAATAAAGAATACTTGATAACTTTACTAGAAC
ATTTAATGAAGGAATTTTTAGATAAGAAGAAATACCACAATGACCCAAGATTCATCAGTTATTGTTTAAA
ATTTGCTGAGTACAACAGTGACCTCCATCAATTTTTTGAGTTTCTGTACAACCATGGGATTGGAACCCTG
TCATCCCCTCTGTACATTGCCTGGGCGGGGCATCTGGAAGCCCAAGGAGAGCTGCAGCATGCCAGTGCTG
TCCTTCAGAGAGGAATTCAAAACCAGGCTGAACCCAGAGAGTTCCTGCAACAACAATACAGGTTATTTCA
GACACGCCTCACTGAAACCCATTTGCCAGCTCAAGCTAGAACCTCAGAACCTCTGCATAATGTTCAGGTT
TTAAATCAAATGATAACATCAAAATCAAATCCAGGAAATAACATGGCCTGCATTTCTAAGAATCAGGGTT
CAGAGCTTTCTGGAGTGATATCTTCAGCTTGTGATAAAGAGTCAAATATGGAACGAAGAGTGATTACCAT
TTCTAAATCAGAATATTCTGTGCACTCATCTTTGGCATCCAAAGTTGATGTTGAGCAGGTTGTTATGTAT
TGCAAGGAGAAGCTTATTCGTGGGGAATCAGAATTTTCCTTTGAAGAATTGAGAGCCCAGAAATACAATC
AACGGAGAAAGCATGAGCAATGGGTAAATGAAGACAGACATTATATGAAAAGGAAAGAAGCAAATGCTTT
TGAAGAACAGCTATTAAAACAGAAAATGGATGAACTTCATAAGAAGTTGCATCAGGTGGTGGAGACATCC
CATGAGGATCTGCCCGCTTCCCAGGAAAGGTCCGAGGTTAATCCAGCACGTATGGGGCCAAGTGTAGGCT
CCCAGCAGGAACTGAGAGCGCCATGTCTTCCAGTAACCTATCAGCAGACACCAGTGAACATGGAAAAGAA
CCCAAGAGAGGCACCTCCTGTTGTTCCTCCTTTGGCAAATGCTATTTCTGCAGCTTTGGTGTCCCCAGCC
ACCAGCCAGAGCATTGCTCCTCCTGTTCCTTTGAAAGCCCAGACAGTAACAGACTCCATGTTTGCAGTGG
CCAGCAAAGATGCTGGATGTGTGAATAAGAGTACTCATGAATTCAAGCCACAGAGTGGAGCAGAGATCAA
AGAAGGGTGTGAAACACATAAGGTTGCCAACACAAGTTCTTTTCACACAACTCCAAACACATCACTGGGA
ATGGTTCAGGCAACGCCATCCAAAGTGCAGCCATCACCCACCGTGCACACAAAAGAAGCATTAGGTTTCA
TCATGAATATGTTTCAGGCTCCTACACTTCCTGATATTTCTGATGACAAAGATGAATGGCAATCTCTAGA
TCAAAATGAAGATGCATTTGAAGCCCAGTTTCAAAAAAATGTAAGGTCATCTGGGGCTTGGGGAGTCAAT
AAGATCATCTCTTCTTTGTCATCTGCTTTTCATGTGTTTGAAGATGGAAACAAAGAAAATTATGGATTAC
CACAGCCTAAAAATAAACCCACAGGAGCCAGGACCTTTGGAGAACGCTCTGTCAGCAGACTTCCTTCAAA
ACCAAAGGAGGAAGTGCCTCATGCTGAAGAGTTTTTGGATGACTCAACTGTATGGGGTATTCGCTGCAAC
AAAACCCTGGCACCCAGTCCTAAGAGCCCAGGAGACTTCACATCTGCTGCACAACTTGCGTCTACACCAT
TCCACAAGCTTCCAGTGGAGTCAGTGCACATTTTAGAAGATAAAGAAAATGTGGTAGCAAAACAGTGTAC
CCAGGCGACTTTGGATTCTTGTGAGGAAAACATGGTGGTGCCTTCAAGGGATGGAAAATTCAGTCCAATT
CAAGAGAAAAGCCCAAAACAGGCCTTGTCGTCTCACATGTATTCAGCATCCTTACTTCGTCTGAGCCAGC
CTGCTGCAGGTGGGGTACTTACCTGTGAGGCAGAGTTGGGCGTTGAGGCTTGCAGACTCACAGACACTGA
CGCTGCCATTGCAGAAGATCCACCAGATGCTATTGCTGGGCTCCAAGCAGAATGGATGCAGATGAGTTCA
CTTGGGACTGTTGATGCTCCAAACTTCATTGTTGGGAACCCATGGGATGATAAGCTGATTTTCAAACTTT
TATCTGGGCTTTCTAAACCAGTGAGTTCCTATCCAAATACTTTTGAATGGCAATGTAAACTTCCAGCCAT
CAAGCCCAAGACTGAATTTCAATTGGGTTCTAAGCTGGTCTATGTCCATCACCTTCTTGGAGAAGGAGCC
TTTGCCCAGGTGTACGAAGCTACCCAGGGAGATCTGAATGATGCTAAAAATAAACAGAAATTTGTTTTAA
AGGTCCAAAAGCCTGCCAACCCCTGGGAATTCTACATTGGGACCCAGTTGATGGAAAGACTAAAGCCATC
TATGCAGCACATGTTTATGAAGTTCTATTCTGCCCACTTATTCCAGAATGGCAGTGTATTAGTAGGAGAG
CTCTACAGCTATGGAACATTATTAAATGCCATTAACCTCTATAAAAATACCCCTGAAAAAGTGATGCCTC
AAGGTCTTGTCATCTCTTTTGCTATGAGAATGCTTTACATGATTGAGCAAGTGCATGACTGTGAAATCAT
TCATGGAGACATTAAACCAGACAATTTCATACTTGGAAACGGATTTTTGGAACAGGATGATGAAGATGAT
TTATCTGCTGGCTTGGCACTGATTGACCTGGGTCAGAGTATAGATATGAAACTTTTTCCAAAAGGAACTA
TATTCACAGCAAAGTGTGAAACATCTGGTTTTCAGTGTGTTGAGATGCTCAGCAACAAACCATGGAACTA
CCAGATCGATTACTTTGGGGTTGCTGCAACAGTATATTGCATGCTCTTTGGCACTTACATGAAAGTGAAA
AATGAAGGAGGAGAGTGTAAGCCTGAAGGTCTTTTTAGAAGGCTTCCTCATTTGGATATGTGGAATGAAT
TTTTTCATGTTATGTTGAATATTCCAGATTGTCATCATCTTCCATCTTTGGATTTGTTAAGGCAAAAGCT
GAAGAAAGTATTTCAACAACACTATACTAACAAGATTAGGGCCCTACGTAATAGGCTAATTGTACTGCTC
TTAGAATGTAAACGATCACGAAAATAAGGATCCACCGGATCTAGATAACTGATCATAATCAGCCATACCA
CATTTGTAGAGGTTTTACTTGCTTTAAAAAACCTCCCACACCTCCCCCTGAACCTGAAACATAAAATGAA
TGCAATTGTTGTTGTTAACCAAATGGCCAAGGGAACCACTGAAGAAATGAAATATGTTCTGGGCCAACTT
GTTGGTCTGAATTCTCCTAACTCCATTTTGAAAGCTGCTAAAACTTTATATGAACACTATAGTGGTGGTG
AAAGTCATAATTCTTCATCCTCCAAGACTTTTGAAAAAAAAAGGGGAAAAAAATGAGTCGAGCATGCATC
TAGAGGGCCCGTTTAAACCCGCTGATCAGCCTCGACTGTGCCTTCTAGTTGCCAGCCATCTGTTGTTTGC
CCCTCCCCCGTGCCTTCCTTGACCCTGGAAGGTGCCACTCCCACTGTCCTTTCCTAATAAAATGAGGAAA
TTGCATCGCATTGTCTGAGTAGGTGTCATTCTATTCTGGGGGGTGGGGTGGGGCAGGACAGCAAGGGGGA
GGATTGGGAAGACAATAGCAGGCATGCTGGGGATGCGGTGGGCTCTATGGCTTCTGAGGCGGAAAGAACC
AGCTGGGGCTCTAGGGGGTATCCCC
[124 nt withheld, positions 5766-5889]
C
[91 nt withheld, positions 5891-5981]
AGGGTGATGGTTCACGTACCTAGAAGTTCCTATTCCGAAGTTCCTATTCTCTAGAAAGTATAGGAACTTC
CTTGGCCAAAAAGCCTGAACTCACCGCGACGTCTGTCGAGAAGTTTCTGATCGAAAAGTTCGACAGCGTC
TCCGACCTGATGCAGCTCTCGGAGGGCGAAGAATCTCGTGCTTTCAGCTTCGATGTAGGAGGGCGTGGAT
ATGTCCTGCGGGTAAATAGCTGCGCCGATGGTTTCTACAAAGATCGTTATGTTTATCGGCACTTTGCATC
GGCCGCGCTCCCGATTCCGGAAGTGCTTGACATTGGGGAATTCAGCGAGAGCCTGACCTATTGCATCTCC
CGCCGTGCACAGGGTGTCACGTTGCAAGACCTGCCTGAAACCGAACTGCCCGCTGTTCTGCAGCCGGTCG
CGGAGGCCATGGATGCGATCGCTGCGGCCGATCTTAGCCAGACGAGCGGGTTCGGCCCATTCGGACCGCA
AGGAATCGGTCAATACACTACATGGCGTGATTTCATATGCGCGATTGCTGATCCCCATGTGTATCACTGG
CAAACTGTGATGGACGACACCGTCAGTGCGTCCGTCGCGCAGGCTCTCGATGAGCTGATGCTTTGGGCCG
AGGACTGCCCCGAAGTCCGGCACCTCGTGCACGCGGATTTCGGCTCCAACAATGTCCTGACGGACAATGG
CCGCATAACAGCGGTCATTGACTGGAGCGAGGCGATGTTCGGGGATTCCCAATACGAGGTCGCCAACATC
TTCTTCTGGAGGCCGTGGTTGGCTTGTATGGAGCAGCAGACGCGCTACTTCGAGCGGAGGCATCCGGAGC
TTGCAGGATCGCCGCGGCTCCGGGCGTATATGCTCCGCATTGGTCTTGACCAACTCTATCAGAGCTTGGT
TGACGGCAATTTCGATGATGCAGCTTGGGCGCAGGGTCGATGCGACGCAATCGTCCGATCCGGAGCCGGG
ACTGTCGGGCGTACACAAATCGCCCGCAGAAGCGCGGCCGTCTGGACCGATGGCTGTGTAGAAGTACTCG
CCGATAGTGGAAACCGACGCCCCAGCACTCGTCCGAGGGCAAAGGAATAGCACGTACTACGAGATTTCGA
TTCCACCGCCGCCTTCTATGAAAGGTTGGGCTTCGGAATCGTTTTCCGGGACGCCGGCTGGATGATCCTC
CAGCGCGGGGATCTCATGCTGGAGTTCTTCGCCCACCCCAACTTGTTTATTGCAGCTTATAATGGTTACA
AATAAAGCAATAGCATCACAAATTTCACAAATAAAGCATTTTTTTCACTGCATTCTAGTTGTGGTTTGTC
CAAACTCATCAATGTATCTTATCATGTCTGTATACCGTCGACCTCTAGCTAGAGCTTGGCGTAATCATGG
TCATAGCTGTTTCCTGTGTGAAATTGTTATCCGCTCACAATTCCACACAACATACGAGCCGGAAGCATAA
AGTGTAAAGCCTGTGGTGCCTAATGAGTGAGCTAACTCACATTAATTGCGTTGCGCTCACTGCCCGCTTT
CCAGTCGGGAAACCTGTCGTGCCAGCTGCATTAATGAATCGGCCAACGCGCGGGGAGAGGCGGTTTGCGT
ATTGGGCGCTCTTCCGCTTCCTCGCTCACTGACTCGCTGCGCTCGGTCGTTCGGCTGCGGCGAGCGGTAT
CAGCTCACTCAAAGGCGGTAATACGGTTATCCACAGAATCAGGGGATAACGCAGGAAAGAACATGTGAGC
AAAAGGCCAGCAAAAGGCCAGGAACCGTAAAAAGGCCGCGTTGCTGGCGTTTTTCCATAGGCTCCGCCCC
CCTGACGAGCATCACAAAAATCGACGCTCAAGTCAGAGGTGGCGAAACCCGACAGGACTATAAAGATACC
AGGCGTTTCCCCCTGGAAGCTCCCTCGTGCGCTCTCCTGTTCCGACCCTGCCGCTTACCGGATACCTGTC
CGCCTTTCTCCCTTCGGGAAGCGTGGCGCTTTCTCATAGCTCACGCTGTAGGTATCTCAGTTCGGTGTAG
GTCGTTCGCTCCAAGCTGGGCTGTGTGCACGAACCCCCCGTTCAGCCCGACCGCTGCGCCTTATCCGGTA
ACTATCGTCTTGAGTCCAACCCGGTAAGACACGACTTATCGCCACTGGCAGCAGCCACTGGTAACAGGAT
TAGCAGAGCGAGGTATGTAGGCGGTGCTACAGAGTTCTTGAAGTGGTGGCCTAACTACGGCTACACTAGA
AGAACAGTATTTGGTATCTGCGCTCTGCTGAAGCCAGTTACCTTCGGAAAAAGAGTTGGTAGCTCTTGAT
CCGGCAAACAAACCACCGCTGGTAGCGGTGGTTTTTTTGTTTGCAAGCAGCAGATTACGCGCAGAAAAAA
AGGATCTCAAGAAGATCCTTTGATCTTTTCTACGGGGTCTGACGCTCAGTGGAACGAAAACTCACGTTAA
GGGATTTTGGTCATGAGATTATCAAAAAGGATCTTCACCTAGATCCTTTTAAATTAAAAATGAAGTTTTA
AATCAATCTAAAGTATATATGAGTAAACTTGGTCTGACAGTTACCAATGCTTAATCAGTGAGGCACCTAT
CTCAGCGATCTGTCTATTTCGTTCATCCATAGTTGCCTGACTCCCCGTCGTGTAGATAACTACTATACGG
GAGGGCTTACCATCTGGCCCCAGTGCTGCAATGATACCGCGAGACCCACGCTCACCGGCTCCAGATTTAT
CAGCAATAAACCAGCCAGCCGGAAGGGCCGAGCGCAGAAGTGGTCCTGCAACTTTATCCGCCTCCATCCA
GTCTATTAATTGTTGCCGGGAAGCTAGAGTAAGTAGTTCGCCAGTTAATAGTTTGCGCAACGTTGTTGCC
ATTGCTACAGGCATCGTGGTGTCACGCTCGTCGTTTGGTATGGCTTCATTCAGCTCCGGTTCCCAACGAT
CAAGGCGAGTTACATGATCCCCCATGTTGTGCAAAAAAGCGGTTAGCTCCTTCGGTCCTCCGATCGTTGT
CAGAAGTAAGTTGGCCGCAGTGTTATCACTCATGGTTATGGCAGCACTGCATAATTCTCTTACTGTCATG
CCATCCGTAAGATGCTTTTCTGTGACTGGTGAGTACTCAACCAAGTCATTCTGAGAATAGTGTATGCGGC
GACCGAGTTGCTCTTGCCCGGCGTCAATACGGGATAATACCGCGCCACATAGCAGAACTTTAAAAGTGCT
CATCATTGGAAAACGTTCTTCGGGGCGAAAACTCTCAAGGATCTTACCGCTGTTGAGATCCAGTTCGATG
TAACCCACTCGTGCACCCAACTGATCTTCAGCATCTTTTACTTTCACCAGCGTTTCTGGGTGAGCAAAAA
CAGGAAGGCAAAATGCCGCAAAAAAGGGAATAAGGGCGACACGGAAATGTTGAATACTCATACTCTTCCT
TTTTCAATATTATTGAAGCATTTATCAGGGTTATTGTCTCATGAGCGGATACATATTTGAATGTATTTAG
AAAAATAAACAAATAGGGGTTCCGCGCACATTTCCCCGAAAAGTGCCACCTGACGTCGACGGATCGGGAG
ATCTCCCGATCCCCTATGGTGCACTCTCAGTACAATCTGCTCTGATGCCGCATAGTTAAGCCAGTATCTG
CTCCCTGCTTGTGTGTTGGAGGTCGCTGAGTAGTGCGCGAGCAAAATTTAAGCTACAACAAGGCAAGGCT
TGACCGACAATTGCATGAAGAATCTGCTTAGGGTTAGGCGTTTTGCGCTGCTTCGCGATGTACGGGCCAG
ATATACGCGTTGACATTGATTATTGACTAGTTATTAATAGTAATCAATTACGGGGTCATTAGTTCATAGC
CCATATATGGAGTTCCGCGTTACATAACTTACGGTAAATGGCCCGCCTGGCTGACCGCCCAACGACCCCC
GCCCATTGACGTCAATAATGACGTATGTTCCCATAGTAACGCCAATAGGGACTTTCCATTGACGTCAATG
GGTGGAGTATTTACGGTAAACTGCCCACTTGGCAGTACATCAAGTGTATCATATGCCAAGTACGCCCCCT
ATTGACGTCAATGACGGTAAATGGCCCGCCTGGCATTATGCCCAGTACATGACCTTATGGGACTTTCCTA
CTTGGCAGTACATCTACGTATTAGTCATCGCTATTACCATG
Features (pLannotate 1.2.2; 28 found; start..end, strand, type, name):
      1..204     +  promoter       CMV promoter: human cytomegalovirus (CMV) immediate early promoter
    206..225     +  promoter       PLtetO-1 promoter (fragment): modified phage lambda PL promoter with tet operator sites (Lutz and Bujard, 1997)
    227..246     +  promoter       PLtetO-1 promoter (fragment): modified phage lambda PL promoter with tet operator sites (Lutz and Bujard, 1997)
    254..287     +  promoter       TRE3GV promoter (fragment): 3rd-generation Tet-responsive promoter that can be activated by binding of Tet-On® 3G, optimized for retroviral and lentiviral vectors
    404..1120    +  CDS            EYFP: EYFP is a basic (constitutively fluorescent) green/yellow fluorescent protein published in 1996, derived from Aequorea victoria. It is reported to be a very rapidly-maturing weak dimer with high acid sensitivity.
   1147..1165    +  misc_feature   MCS (fragment): pBluescript multiple cloning site
   1166..1185    +  CDS            capTEV™ (fragment): composite tag for in vivo biotinylation, TEV protease cleavage, and 6xHis tagging
   1199..1243    +  CDS            S-Tag: affinity and epitope tag derived from pancreatic ribonuclease A
   1262..1873    +  CDS            MIS12: MIS12_HUMAN - Experimental evidence at protein level: Swiss-Prot protein existence level 1. Part of the MIS12 complex which is required for normal chromosome alignment and segregation and for kinetochore formation during mitosis (PubMed:12515822, PubMed:15502821, PubMed:16585270). Essential for proper kinetochore microtubule attachments (PubMed:23891108). From Homo sapiens (Human).
   1880..5134    +  CDS            BUB1: BUB1_HUMAN - Also known as BUB1L. Experimental evidence at protein level: Swiss-Prot protein existence level 1. Serine/threonine-protein kinase that performs 2 crucial functions during mitosis: it is essential for spindle-assembly checkpoint signaling and for correct chromosome alignment. Has a key role in the assembly of checkpoint proteins at the kinetochore, being required for the subsequent localization of CENPF, BUB1B, CENPE and MAD2L1. Required for the kinetochore localization of PLK1. Required for centromeric enrichment of AUKRB in prometaphase. Plays an important role in defining SGO1
   5160..5244    +  CDS            large T antigen (fragment): large T antigen from SV40 (simian virus 40)
   5264..5443    +  CDS            TTK (fragment): TTK_HUMAN - Also known as MPS1, MPS1L1. Experimental evidence at protein level: Swiss-Prot protein existence level 1. Phosphorylates proteins on serine, threonine, and tyrosine (PubMed:18243099, PubMed:29162720). Probably associated with cell proliferation (PubMed:18243099). Phosphorylates MAD1L1 to promote mitotic checkpoint signaling (PubMed:29162720). Essential for chromosome alignment by enhancing AURKB activity (via direct CDCA8 phosphorylation) at the centromere, and for the mitotic checkpoint (PubMed:18243099). From Homo sapiens (Human).
   5496..5720    +  polyA_signal   bGH poly(A) signal: bovine growth hormone polyadenylation signal
   5724..5745    +  promoter       SV40 promoter (fragment): SV40 enhancer and early promoter
   5766..5999    +  rep_origin     f1 ori (fragment) (sequence partly withheld): f1 bacteriophage origin of replication; arrow indicates direction of (+) strand synthesis
   6004..6051    +  protein_bind   FRT: FLP-mediated recombination occurs in the 8-bp core sequence TCTAGAAA (Turan and Bode, 2011). FLP recombinase from the Saccharomyces cerevisiae 2μ plasmid
   6059..7081    +  CDS            HygR: aminoglycoside phosphotransferase from E. coli; aph(4)-Ia; confers resistance to hygromycin
   7091..7216    +  CDS            ble (fragment): BLE_KLEPN - Experimental evidence at protein level: Swiss-Prot protein existence level 1. Binding protein with a strong affinity to the bleomycin family of antibiotics. Binds to CL990; an antimitotic-antibiotic compound. From Klebsiella pneumoniae.
   7211..7332    +  polyA_signal   SV40 poly(A) signal: SV40 polyadenylation signal
   7405..7421    -  protein_bind   lac operator: The lac repressor binds to the lac operator to inhibit transcription in E. coli. This inhibition can be relieved by adding lactose or isopropyl-β-D-thiogalactopyranoside (IPTG). lac repressor encoded by lacI
   7429..7459    -  promoter       lac promoter: promoter for the E. coli lac operon
   7474..7495    -  protein_bind   CAP binding site: CAP binding activates transcription in the presence of cAMP. E. coli catabolite activator protein
   7508..7600    -  CDS            lacI (fragment): lac repressor; lacI; The lac repressor binds to the lac operator to inhibit transcription in E. coli. This inhibition can be relieved by adding lactose or isopropyl-β-D-thiogalactopyranoside (IPTG).
   7783..8371    -  rep_origin     ori: high-copy-number ColE1/pMB1/pBR322/pUC origin of replication
   8542..9402    -  CDS            AmpR: β-lactamase; bla; confers resistance to ampicillin, carbenicillin, and related antibiotics
   9403..9507    -  promoter       AmpR promoter: bla
   9566..9618    -  misc_feature   bom (fragment): basis of mobility region from pBR322
   9773..10152   +  enhancer       CMV enhancer: human cytomegalovirus immediate early enhancer
