[The description below was written by a language model from this plasmid's Addgene catalogue record and pLannotate feature annotations shown in this document.]
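Description:
pcDNA5-MIS12-LAP-BUB1 is a mammalian expression plasmid of about 10.2 kb, built on a pcDNA5 backbone for Flp-mediated integration and doxycycline-inducible expression in FlpIn cells. It is propagated in E. coli through a high-copy ColE1/pUC-type origin with ampicillin resistance. The backbone also retains a partial f1 origin and lac promoter/operator remnants.

For stable line generation, an FRT site sits directly upstream of a hygromycin resistance coding sequence followed by an SV40 poly(A) signal, and no complete promoter is annotated ahead of the marker. In this type of system, the marker becomes expressed only after Flp recombination places it behind a promoter at the genomic FRT locus. Hygromycin selection therefore enriches for correctly integrated clones.

The expression cassette uses the CMV enhancer and promoter followed by tet operator sequences, which allows Tet-repressor control that doxycycline relieves. It ends in a bGH polyadenylation signal. The open reading frame begins with a LAP-style tag consisting of EYFP, a short segment annotated as a TEV-site-containing tag fragment, and an S-tag. Human MIS12 and then human BUB1 follow. Although the plasmid name places MIS12 first, both feature tables show the tag at the N terminus, consistent with the catalogue entry.

Fusing BUB1 to the kinetochore component MIS12 presumably tethers the checkpoint kinase to kinetochores. The record states that the transgene is siRNA-resistant, which allows endogenous BUB1 to be depleted and replaced in studies of the spindle assembly checkpoint. Short fragments matching SV40 large T antigen and TTK/MPS1 lie between BUB1 and the poly(A) signal. They may be leftovers from earlier cloning, but the record does not explain them. The depositor and sequencing-derived records differ by only a few nucleotides and show the same features.
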