Addgene plasmid #115904: pcDNA5-MIS12-LAP-BUB1
Purpose: Used for expression of siRNA-resistant MIS12-BUB1 from the FRT site of FlpIn cells upon addition of doxycyclin.
Depositing lab: Geert Kops. Depositing organization: Hubrecht Institute. Publication: Dissecting the roles of human BUB1 in the spindle assembly checkpoint. Vleugel M, Hoek TA, Tromer E, Sliedrecht T, Groenewold V, Omerzu M, Kops GJ. J Cell Sci. 2015 Aug 15;128(16):2975-82. doi: 10.1242/jcs.169821. Epub 2015 Jul 6. PubMed 26148513.
Backbone
  Vector backbone: pcDNA5
  Vector type: Mammalian Expression
  Selectable markers: Hygromycin
Growth in bacteria
  Bacterial resistance: Ampicillin, 100 μg/mL
  Growth temperature: 37°C
  Growth strain: DH5alpha
  Copy number: High Copy
Gene/Insert
  Gene/Insert name: MIS12-BUB1
  Species: H. sapiens (human)
  Mutation: BUB1 fused to MIS12
  GenBank ID: BUB1 Gene ID: 699
  Entrez Gene: MIS12 (a.k.a. 2510025F08Rik, KNTC2AP, MTW1, hMis12)
  Tag / fusion protein: EYFP (N terminal on backbone)
  Cloning method: Restriction Enzyme; 5′ cloning site Unknown (unknown if destroyed)
Terms and licenses: Academic/Nonprofit Terms; Industry Terms: Not Available to Industry
How to cite: pcDNA5-MIS12-LAP-BUB1 was a gift from Geert Kops (Addgene plasmid # 115904 ; http://n2t.net/addgene:115904 ; RRID:Addgene_115904)
